>Addgene plasmid #60764 | pZS1[GalS-L,FruR-L] | depositor full sequence | sequence record 97746 | pZS1[GalS-L,FruR-L] sequence 6296 bps
CTCGAGTTACATCGCCTGATTTGTTGAGTTAGTGATCGCCGCCGCATTCTGGCGTGTTGCGACAGAATGG
CGACGCACTAACGTCGGCATAAAACAGTGGCTGGCACGAGGATCAATATTGCCTGCTGCCCCCTGCAAGG
CCAGTTCGGTGGCTAATTTCGCCATTGAAGCAATGGGATAACGCACGGTCGTTAATTGCGGGTCGGTGTA
ACGGGCGATGGGAATATCATCGAACCCGATGATTGAGAGATGTAACGGAATCGCAATGCCATTATCTTTT
AATGCTGTCAGTGCGCCAGCGGCCATATTGTCGTTATAAGCAAATACAGCGGTAAGTTGTAGATTGCGCC
CCAGCAGTTCAACCATCGCCGCCTCACCGCCCGGCATGTCCGGCGTACCAGCGCCAATCCAGCTTTCCGG
CGGAATAATATCCTGCTCTTTCAACGCACTCATCCAGCCTGCTTTACGCATGGCGTCATCTTCAATGCCG
TGGCTGGAAGAAAGATAACCAATACGTTGATGACCGTTATTCAGCAACATGCGCGTCGCCATTCGGGCAC
CGCTGAGATTATCCAGGCAAACGCAACGATGGGCGTACCCCGGCACAACGCGGTTGATTAACACCATACC
GGGAATGTTATCCATAAATTGCGCCAGTTCATCGTCACTCAATGCTTTTGAGTGAACAATCAACGCATTA
CAACGCTGGCGAATTAACACCTCAATGGCGTGACGCTCTTTTTCCGCTTCATGATAGCTATTGCCGATTA
GCACGTATTTCTGATGCTGCTGAGCGACCAGATCCACCGCTTTTACCAGCGCGCCGAAAAACGCATCAGA
AACGTCCATCACCACCACGCCAATGGTGTCGCTCTGTTTGCCCGCCAGTTGGGCTGCCACGCGGTTGGGA
ATGTAATTGAGCTCCGCCATCGCCGCTTCCACTTTTTCCCGCGTTTTCGCAGAAACGTGGCTGGCCTGGT
TCACCACGCGGGAAACGGTCTGATAAGAGACACCGGCATACTCTGCGACATCGTATAACGTTACTGGTTT
CACATTCACCACCCTGAATTGACTCTCTTCCGGGCGCTATCATGCCATACCGCGAAAGGTTTTGCACCAT
TCGATGGTGTCGCTAGCCTAAGAAACCATTATTATCATGACATTAACCTATAAAAATAGGCGTATCACGA
GGCCCTTTCGTCTTCACCTCGACAATTCGCGCGCGAAGGCGAAGCGGCATGCATTTACGTTGGTACCGAC
ACCATCGAATGGTGCAAAACCTTTCGCGGTATGGCATGATAGCGCCCGGAAGAGAGTCAATTCAGGGTGG
TGAATGTGAAACCAGTAACGTTATACGATGTCGCAGAGTATGCCGGTGTCTCTTATCAGACCGTTTCCCG
CGTGGTGAACCAGGCCAGCCACGTTTCTGCGAAAACGCGGGAAAAAGTGGAAGCGGCGATGGCGGAGCTC
AATTACATTCCCAACCGCGTGGCACAACAACTGGCGGGCAAAAGTAGCCGTTCTATTGGTCTTGTGATCC
CCGATCTGGAGAACACCAGCTATACCCGCATCGCTAACTATCTTGAACGCCAGGCGCGGCAACGGGGTTA
TCAACTGCTGATTGCCTGCTCAGAAGATCAGCCAGACAACGAAATGCGGTGCATTGAGCACCTTTTACAG
CGTCAGGTTGATGCCATTATTGTTTCGACGTCGTTGCCTCCTGAGCATCCTTTTTATCAACGCTGGGCTA
ACGACCCGTTCCCGATTGTCGCGCTGGACCGCGCCCTCGATCGTGAACACTTCACCAGCGTGGTTGGTGC
CGATCAGGATGATGCCGAAATGCTGGCGGAAGAGTTACGTAAGTTTCCCGCCGAGACGGTGCTTTATCTT
GGTGCGCTACCGGAGCTTTCTGTCAGCTTCCTGCGTGAACAAGGTTTCCGTACTGCCTGGAAAGATGATC
CGCGCGAAGTGCATTTCCTGTATGCCAACAGCTATGAGCGGGAGGCGGCTGCCCAGTTATTCGAAAAATG
GCTGGAAACGCATCCGATGCCGCAGGCGCTGTTCACAACGTCGTTTGCGTTGTTGCAAGGAGTGATGGAT
GTCACGCTGCGTCGCGACGGCAAACTGCCTTCTGACCTGGCAATTGCCACCTTTGGCGATAACGAACTGC
TCGACTTCTTACAGTGTCCGGTGCTGGCAGTGGCTCAACGTCACCGCGATGTCGCAGAGCGTGTGCTGGA
GATTGTCCTGGCAAGCCTGGACGAACCGCGTAAGCCAAAACCTGGTTTAACGCGCATTAAACGTAATCTC
TATCGCCGCGGCGTGCTCAGCCGTAGCTAACCATGGGCGCAACGCAATTAATGTAAGTTAGCGCGAATTG
TCGAGGGAAATCATAAAAAATTTATTTGCTTTCAGGAAAATTTTTCTGTATAATAGATTCATAAATTTGA
GAGAAGAGTTTAAATATGGCTGGTTCTCGCAGAAAGAAACATATCCATGAAATCCCGCCCCGAATTCATA
TGTCTAGATAGCTGAGTAGCCTAGAGTGCGCGACAGGTTTGATGACAAAAAATTAGCGCAAGAAGACAAA
AATCACCTTGCGCTAATGCTCTGTTACAGGTCACTAATACCATCTAAGTAGTTGATTCATAGTGACTGCA
TATGTTGTGTTTTACAGTATTATGTAGTCTGTTTTTTATGCAAAATCTAATTTAATATATTGATATTTAT
ATCATTTTACGTTTCTCGTTCAGCTTTTTTATACTAAGTTGGCATTATAAAAAAGCATTGCTTATCAATT
TGTTGCAACGAACAGGTCACTATCAGTCAAAATAAAATCATTATTTGATTTCAATTTTGTCCCACTCCCC
CTAGAGGCATCAAATAAAACGAAAGGCTCAGTCGAAAGACTGGGCCTTTCGTTTTATCTGTTGTTTGTCG
GTGAACGCTCTCCTGAGTAGGACAAATCCGCCGCCCTAGACCTAGGGTACGGGTTTTGCTGCCCGCAAAC
GGGCTGTTCTGGTGTTGCTAGTTTGTTATCAGAATCGCAGATCCGGCTTCAGGTTTGCCGGCTGAAAGCG
CTATTTCTTCCAGAATTGCCATGATTTTTTCCCCACGGGAGGCGTCACTGGCTCCCGTGTTGTCGGCAGC
TTTGATTCGATAAGCAGCATCGCCTGTTTCAGGCTGTCTATGTGTGACTGTTGAGCTGTAACAAGTTGTC
TCAGGTGTTCAATTTCATGTTCTAGTTGCTTTGTTTTACTGGTTTCACCTGTTCTATTAGGTGTTACATG
CTGTTCATCTGTTACATTGTCGATCTGTTCATGGTGAACAGCTTTAAATGCACCAAAAACTCGTAAAAGC
TCTGATGTATCTATCTTTTTTACACCGTTTTCATCTGTGCATATGGACAGTTTTCCCTTTGATATCTAAC
GGTGAACAGTTGTTCTACTTTTGTTTGTTAGTCTTGATGCTTCACTGATAGATACAAGAGCCATAAGAAC
CTCAGATCCTTCCGTATTTAGCCAGTATGTTCTCTAGTGTGGTTCGTTGTTTTTGCGTGAGCCATGAGAA
CGAACCATTGAGATCATGCTTACTTTGCATGTCACTCAAAAATTTTGCCTCAAAACTGGTGAGCTGAATT
TTTGCAGTTAAAGCATCGTGTAGTGTTTTTCTTAGTCCGTTACGTAGGTAGGAATCTGATGTAATGGTTG
TTGGTATTTTGTCACCATTCATTTTTATCTGGTTGTTCTCAAGTTCGGTTACGAGATCCATTTGTCTATC
TAGTTCAACTTGGAAAATCAACGTATCAGTCGGGCGGCCTCGCTTATCAACCACCAATTTCATATTGCTG
TAAGTGTTTAAATCTTTACTTATTGGTTTCAAAACCCATTGGTTAAGCCTTTTAAACTCATGGTAGTTAT
TTTCAAGCATTAACATGAACTTAAATTCATCAAGGCTAATCTCTATATTTGCCTTGTGAGTTTTCTTTTG
TGTTAGTTCTTTTAATAACCACTCATAAATCCTCATAGAGTATTTGTTTTCAAAAGACTTAACATGTTCC
AGATTATATTTTATGAATTTTTTTAACTGGAAAAGATAAGGCAATATCTCTTCACTAAAAACTAATTCTA
ATTTTTCGCTTGAGAACTTGGCATAGTTTGTCCACTGGAAAATCTCAAAGCCTTTAACCAAAGGATTCCT
GATTTCCACAGTTCTCGTCATCAGCTCTCTGGTTGCTTTAGCTAATACACCATAAGCATTTTCCCTACTG
ATGTTCATCATCTGAGCGTATTGGTTATAAGTGAACGATACCGTCCGTTCTTTCCTTGTAGGGTTTTCAA
TCGTGGGGTTGAGTAGTGCCACACAGCATAAAATTAGCTTGGTTTCATGCTCCGTTAAGTCATAGCGACT
AATCGCTAGTTCATTTGCTTTGAAAACAACTAATTCAGACATACATCTCAATTGGTCTAGGTGATTTTAA
TCACTATACCAATTGAGATGGGCTAGTCAATGATAATTACTAGTCCTTTTCCTTTGAGTTGTGGGTATCT
GTAAATTCTGCTAGACCTTTGCTGGAAAACTTGTAAATTCTGCTAGACCCTCTGTAAATTCCGCTAGACC
TTTGTGTGTTTTTTTTGTTTATATTCAAGTGGTTATAATTTATAGAATAAAGAAAGAATAAAAAAAGATA
AAAAGAATAGATCCCAGCCCTGTGTATAACTCACTACTTTAGTCAGTTCCGCAGTATTACAAAAGGATGT
CGCAAACGCTGTTTGCTCCTCTACAAAACAGACCTTAAAACCCTAAAGGCTTAAGTAGCACCCTCGCAAG
CTCGGGCAAATCGCTGAATATTCCTTTTGTCTCCGACCATCAGGCACCTGAGTCGCTGTCTTTTTCGTGA
CATTCAGTTCGCTGCGCTCACGGCTCTGGCAGTGAATGGGGGTAAATGGCACTACAGGCGCCTTTTATGG
ATTCATGCAAGGAAACTACCCATAATACAAGAAAAGCCCGTCACGGGCTTCTCAGGGCGTTTTATGGCGG
GTCTGCTATGTGGTGCTATCTGACTTTTTGCTGTTCAGCAGTTCCTGCCCTCTGATTTTCCAGTCTGACC
ACTTCGGATTATCCCGTGACAGGTCATTCAGACTGGCTAATGCACCCAGTAAGGCAGCGGTATCATCAAC
AGGCTTACCCGTCTTACTGTCCCTAGTGCTTGGATTCTCACCAATAAAAAACGCCCGGCGGCAACCGAGC
GTTCTGAACAAATCCAGATGGAGTTCTGAGGTCATTACTGGATCTATCAACAGGAGTCCAAGCGAGCTCG
TAAACTTGGTCTGACAGTTACCAATGCTTAATCAGTGAGGCACCTATCTCAGCGATCTGTCTATTTCGTT
CATCCATAGTTGCCTGACTCCCCGTCGTGTAGATAACTACGATACGGGAGGGCTTACCATCTGGCCCCAG
TGCTGCAATGATACCGCGAGACCCACGCTCACCGGCTCCAGATTTATCAGCAATAAACCAGCCAGCCGGA
AGGGCCGAGCGCAGAAGTGGTCCTGCAACTTTATCCGCCTCCATCCAGTCTATTAATTGTTGCCGGGAAG
CTAGAGTAAGTAGTTCGCCAGTTAATAGTTTGCGCAACGTTGTTGCCATTGCTACAGGCATCGTGGTGTC
ACGCTCGTCGTTTGGTATGGCTTCATTCAGCTCCGGTTCCCAACGATCAAGGCGAGTTACATGATCCCCC
ATGTTGTGCAAAAAAGCGGTTAGCTCCTTCGGTCCTCCGATCGTTGTCAGAAGTAAGTTGGCCGCAGTGT
TATCACTCATGGTTATGGCAGCACTGCATAATTCTCTTACTGTCATGCCATCCGTAAGATGCTTTTCTGT
GACTGGTGAGTACTCAACCAAGTCATTCTGAGAATAGTGTATGCGGCGACCGAGTTGCTCTTGCCCGGCG
TCAATACGGGATAATACCGCGCCACATAGCAGAACTTTAAAAGTGCTCATCATTGGAAAACGTTCTTCGG
GGCGAAAACTCTCAAGGATCTTACCGCTGTTGAGATCCAGTTCGATGTAACCCACTCGTGCACCCAACTG
ATCTTCAGCATCTTTTACTTTCACCAGCGTTTCTGGGTGAGCAAAAACAGGAAGGCAAAATGCCGCAAAA
AAGGGAATAAGGGCGACACGGAAATGTTGAATACTCATACTCTTCCTTTTTCAATATTATTGAAGCATTT
ATCAGGGTTATTGTCTCATGAGCGGATACATATTTGAATGTATTTAGAAAAATAAACAAATAGGGG
Features (pLannotate 1.2.2; 12 found; start..end, strand, type, name):
     10..1044    -  CDS            galS: GALS_ECOLI - Experimental evidence at protein level: Swiss-Prot protein existence level 1. Repressor of the mgl operon. Binds galactose and D-fucose as inducers. GalS binds to an operator DNA sequence within its own coding sequence (corresponding to residues 15 to 20). From Escherichia coli (strain K12).
   1054..1131    -  promoter       lacIq promoter: lacI (mutant); In the lacIq allele, a single base change in the promoter boosts expression of the lacI gene about 10-fold.
   1258..1335    +  promoter       lacIq promoter: lacI (mutant); In the lacIq allele, a single base change in the promoter boosts expression of the lacI gene about 10-fold.
   1351..2337    +  CDS            cra: CRA_ECOLI - Also known as fruC, fruR, shl. Experimental evidence at protein level: Swiss-Prot protein existence level 1. Global transcriptional regulator, which plays an important role in the regulation of carbon metabolism. Activates transcription of genes encoding biosynthetic and oxidative enzymes (involved in Krebs cycle, glyoxylate shunt and gluconeogenesis, such as ppsA and fbp). Represses genes involved in sugar catabolism, such as fruB, pfkA, pykF and adhE. Binds asymmetrically to the two half-sites of its operator. From Escherichia coli (strain K12).
   2391..2412    +  promoter       T5 promoter (fragment): bacteriophage T5 promoter for E. coli RNA polymerase, with embedded lac operator
   2615..2846    -  protein_bind   λ attP: attP; integrase from phage λ λ integrase
   2881..2967    +  terminator     rrnB T1 terminator: Escherichia coli rrnB; transcription terminator T1 from the E. coli rrnB gene
   3502..4452    -  CDS            Rep101: RepA protein needed for replication with the pSC101 origin; rep101
   4500..4722    -  rep_origin     pSC101 ori: low-copy replication origin that requires the Rep101 protein
   5214..5308    -  terminator     lambda t0 terminator: transcription terminator from phage lambda
   5338..6198    -  CDS            AmpR: β-lactamase; bla; confers resistance to ampicillin, carbenicillin, and related antibiotics
   6199..6290    -  promoter       AmpR promoter: bla
