[The description below was written by a language model from this plasmid's Addgene catalogue record and pLannotate feature annotations shown in this document.]
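Description:
pZS1[GalS-L,FruR-L] is a low-copy bacterial expression plasmid of about 6.3 kb for synthetic biology work in Escherichia coli. It was built on a pZS-series backbone (the record lists pZS5) by inserting two repressor expression cassettes. It replicates from the pSC101 origin, which depends on the plasmid-encoded Rep101 (RepA) protein and accounts for the low copy number. Selection is by ampicillin through a β-lactamase gene with its own promoter, followed by the lambda t0 terminator.

The payload consists of two divergently oriented cassettes, each driven by a lacIq (PIq) promoter, a mutant lacI promoter that gives elevated constitutive expression. One encodes GalS-L (also called LLhS_Q54A) and the other FruR-L (LLhF_Q60S). Both are synthetic LacI/GalR-family chimeras in which the LacI DNA-binding domain is fused to the ligand-binding domain of GalS or FruR (Cra). This is why the automated annotation labels the reading frames as galS and cra. The record lists point mutations Q54A and E191K in GalS-L, and a position-60 substitution in FruR-L that is written "Q60SA" in the mutation field but Q60S in the alternative name. Because both chimeras carry the LacI DNA-binding domain, they should recognise lac operator sequences while responding to the ligands of their respective regulatory domains.

The annotation also detects a T5 promoter fragment, a λ attP site and an rrnB T1 terminator downstream of the FruR-L gene; the record does not explain their role. The plasmid serves as a constitutive source of two repressors for multi-input transcriptional logic gates. No reporter or regulated output gene is annotated on it.
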