Addgene plasmid #60764: pZS1[GalS-L,FruR-L]
Purpose: Contains PIq driving expression GalS-L, and PIq driving expression of FruR-L.
Depositing lab: Matthew Bennett. Depositing organization: Rice University. Publication: Modular, Multi-Input Transcriptional Logic Gating with Orthogonal LacI/GalR Family Chimeras. Shis DL, Hussain F, Meinhardt S, Swint-Kruse L, Bennett MR. ACS Synth Biol. 2014 Sep 19;3(9):645-51. doi: 10.1021/sb500262f. Epub 2014 Jul 28. PubMed 25035932.
Backbone
  Vector backbone: pZS5
  Backbone manufacturer: Expressys
  Backbone size w/o insert (bp): 4040
  Total vector size (bp): 6296
  Modifications to backbone: Insertion of two PIq driven ORFs.
  Vector type: Bacterial Expression, Synthetic Biology
Growth in bacteria
  Bacterial resistance: Ampicillin, 100 μg/mL
  Growth temperature: 37°C
  Growth strain: DH10B
  Copy number: Low Copy
Gene/Insert 1
  Gene/Insert name: GalS-L (alt name: LLhS_Q54A)
  Species: Synthetic
  Insert size (bp): 1048
  Mutation: LacI/GalR repressor chimera. LacI DBD with GalS LBD. Contains point mutation Q54A, E191K
Gene/Insert 2
  Gene/Insert name: FruR-L (alt name: LLhF_Q60S)
  Species: Synthetic
  Insert size (bp): 1005
  Mutation: LacI/GalR repressor chimera. LacI DBD with FruR LBD. Contains point mutation Q60SA
Terms and licenses: Academic/Nonprofit Terms; Industry Terms: Not Available to Industry
Depositor comments: GalS-L and FruR-L also described as LLhS_Q54A and LLhF_Q60S respectively in PLoS One. 2013 Dec 30;8(12):e83502. doi: 10.1371/journal.pone.0083502. eCollection 2013. Rheostats and toggle switches for modulating protein function. Meinhardt S, Manley MW Jr, Parente DJ, Swint-Kruse L.
How to cite: pZS1[GalS-L,FruR-L] was a gift from Matthew Bennett (Addgene plasmid # 60764 ; http://n2t.net/addgene:60764 ; RRID:Addgene_60764)
