>Addgene plasmid #60764 | pZS1[GalS-L,FruR-L] | addgene partial sequence | sequence record 109690 | AmpSeq-F 5'-ctcatgagcggatacatatttgaa-3'
ACATCGCCTGATTTGTTGAGTTAGTGATCGCCGCCGCATTCTGGCGTGTTGCGACAGAATGGCGACGCAC
TAACGTCGGCATAAAACAGTGGCTGGCACGAGGATCAATATTGCCTGCTGCCCCCTGCAAGGCCAGTTCG
GTGGCTAATTTCGCCATTGAAGCAATGGGATAACGCACGGTCGTTAATTGCGGGTCGGTGTAACGGGCGA
TGGGAATATCATCGAACCCGATGATTGAGAGATGTAACGGAATCGCAATGCCATTATCTTTTAATGCTGT
CAGTGCGCCAGCGGCCATATTGTCGTTATAAGCAAATACAGCGGTAAGTTGTAGATTGCGCCCCAGCAGT
TTAACCATCGCCGCCTCACCGCCCGGCATGTCCGGCGTACCAGCGCCAATCCAGCTTTCCGGCGGAATAA
TATCCTGCTCTTTCAACGCACTCATCCAGCCTGCTTTACGCATGGCGTCATCTTCAATGCCGTGGCTGGA
AGAAAGATAACCAATACGTTGATGACCGTTATTCAGCAACATGCGCGTCGCCATTCGGGCACCGCTGAGA
TTATCCAGGCAAACGCAACGATGGGCGTACCCCGGCACAACGCGG
